>Addgene plasmid #143612 | TFORF2769 | addgene full sequence | sequence record 400453 | Addgene NGS Result
TTAATGTAGTCTTATGCAATACTCTTGTAGTCTTGCAACATGGTAACGATGAGTTAGCAACATGCCTTAC
AAGGAGAGAAAAAGCACCGTGCATGCCGATTGGTGGAAGTAAGGTGGTACGATCGTGCCTTATTAGGAAG
GCAACAGACGGGTCTGACATGGATTGGACGAACCACTGAATTGCCGCATTGCAGAGATATTGTATTTAAG
TGCCTAGCTCGATACATAAACGGGTCTCTCTGGTTAGACCAGATCTGAGCCTGGGAGCTCTCTGGCTAAC
TAGGGAACCCACTGCTTAAGCCTCAATAAAGCTTGCCTTGAGTGCTTCAAGTAGTGTGTGCCCGTCTGTT
GTGTGACTCTGGTAACTAGAGATCCCTCAGACCCTTTTAGTCAGTGTGGAAAATCTCTAGCAGTGGCGCC
CGAACAGGGACTTGAAAGCGAAAGGGAAACCAGAGGAGCTCTCTCGACGCAGGACTCGGCTTGCTGAAGC
GCGCACGGCAAGAGGCGAGGGGCGGCGACTGGTGAGTACGCCAAAAATTTTGACTAGCGGAGGCTAGAAG
GAGAGAGATGGGTGCGAGAGCGTCAGTATTAAGCGGGGGAGAATTAGATCGCGATGGGAAAAAATTCGGT
TAAGGCCAGGGGGAAAGAAAAAATATAAATTAAAACATATAGTATGGGCAAGCAGGGAGCTAGAACGATT
CGCAGTTAATCCTGGCCTGTTAGAAACATCAGAAGGCTGTAGACAAATACTGGGACAGCTACAACCATCC
CTTCAGACAGGATCAGAAGAACTTAGATCATTATATAATACAGTAGCAACCCTCTATTGTGTGCATCAAA
GGATAGAGATAAAAGACACCAAGGAAGCTTTAGACAAGATAGAGGAAGAGCAAAACAAAAGTAAGACCAC
CGCACAGCAAGCGGCCGCTGATCTTCAGACCTGGAGGAGGAGATATGAGGGACAATTGGAGAAGTGAATT
ATATAAATATAAAGTAGTAAAAATTGAACCATTAGGAGTAGCACCCACCAAGGCAAAGAGAAGAGTGGTG
CAGAGAGAAAAAAGAGCAGTGGGAATAGGAGCTTTGTTCCTTGGGTTCTTGGGAGCAGCAGGAAGCACTA
TGGGCGCAGCGTCAATGACGCTGACGGTACAGGCCAGACAATTATTGTCTGGTATAGTGCAGCAGCAGAA
CAATTTGCTGAGGGCTATTGAGGCGCAACAGCATCTGTTGCAACTCACAGTCTGGGGCATCAAGCAGCTC
CAGGCAAGAATCCTGGCTGTGGAAAGATACCTAAAGGATCAACAGCTCCTGGGGATTTGGGGTTGCTCTG
GAAAACTCATTTGCACCACTGCTGTGCCTTGGAATGCTAGTTGGAGTAATAAATCTCTGGAACAGATTTG
GAATCACACGACCTGGATGGAGTGGGACAGAGAAATTAACAATTACACAAGCTTAATACACTCCTTAATT
GAAGAATCGCAAAACCAGCAAGAAAAGAATGAACAAGAATTATTGGAATTAGATAAATGGGCAAGTTTGT
GGAATTGGTTTAACATAACAAATTGGCTGTGGTATATAAAATTATTCATAATGATAGTAGGAGGCTTGGT
AGGTTTAAGAATAGTTTTTGCTGTACTTTCTATAGTGAATAGAGTTAGGCAGGGATATTCACCATTATCG
TTTCAGACCCACCTCCCAACCCCGAGGGGACCCATGCATTGCATCTCAATTAGTCAGCAACCAGGTGTGG
AAAGTCCCCAGGCTCCCCAGCAGGCAGAAGTATGCAAAGCATGCGTCTCAATTAGTCAGCAACCATAGTC
CCGCCCCTAACTCCGCCCATCCCGCCCCTAACTCCGCCCAGTTCCGCCCATTCTCCGCCCCATGGCTGAC
TAATTTTTTTTATTTATGCAGAGGCCGAGGCCGCCTCGGCCTCTGAGCTATTCCAGAAGTAGTGAGGAGG
CTTTTTTGGAGGCCTAGGCTTTTGCAAAAAGCTTTCTAGAGGTACCACCGGAGCTTACCATGACCGAGTA
CAAGCCCACGGTGCGCCTCGCCACCCGCGACGACGTCCCCAGGGCCGTACGCACCCTCGCCGCCGCGTTC
GCCGACTACCCCGCCACGCGCCACACCGTCGATCCGGACCGCCACATCGAGCGGGTCACCGAGCTGCAAG
AACTCTTCCTCACGCGCGTCGGGCTCGACATCGGCAAGGTGTGGGTCGCGGACGACGGCGCCGCCGTGGC
GGTCTGGACCACGCCGGAGAGCGTCGAAGCGGGGGCGGTGTTCGCCGAGATCGGCCCGCGCATGGCCGAG
TTGAGCGGTTCCCGGCTGGCCGCGCAGCAACAGATGGAAGGCCTCCTGGCGCCGCACCGGCCCAAGGAGC
CCGCGTGGTTCCTGGCCACCGTCGGCGTCTCGCCCGACCACCAGGGCAAGGGTCTGGGCAGCGCCGTCGT
GCTCCCCGGAGTGGAGGCGGCCGAGCGCGCCGGGGTGCCCGCCTTCCTGGAGACCTCCGCGCCCCGCAAC
CTCCCCTTCTACGAGCGGCTCGGCTTCACCGTCACCGCCGACGTCGAGGTGCCCGAAGGACCGCGCACCT
GGTGCATGACCCGCAAGCCCGGTGCCAGTTAACGAATTCTAGATCTTGAGACAAATGGCAGTATTCATCC
ACAATTTTAAAAGAAAAGGGGGGATTGGGGGGTACAGTGCAGGGGAAAGAATAGTAGACATAATAGCAAC
AGACATACAAACTAAAGAATTACAAAAACAAATTACAAAAATTCAAAATTTTCGGGTTTATTACAGGGAC
AGCAGAGATCCACTTTGGCGCCGGCTCGAGGCCTGCAGGTGCAAAGATGGATAAAGTTTTAAACAGAGAG
GAATCTTTGCAGCTAATGGACCTTCTAGGTCTTGAAAGGAGTGGGAATTGGCTCCGGTGCCCGTCAGTGG
GCAGAGCGCACATCGCCCACAGTCCCCGAGAAGTTGGGGGGAGGGGTCGGCAATTGAACCGGTGCCTAGA
GAAGGTGGCGCGGGGTAAACTGGGAAAGTGATGTCGTGTACTGGCTCCGCCTTTTTCCCGAGGGTGGGGG
AGAACCGTATATAAGTGCAGTAGTCGCCGTGAACGTTCTTTTTCGCAACGGGTTTGCCGCCAGAACACAG
GTAAGTGCCGTGTGTGGTTCCCGCGGGCCTGGCCTCTTTACGGGTTATGGCCCTTGCGTGCCTTGAATTA
CTTCCACCTGGCTGCAGTACGTGATTCTTGATCCCGAGCTTCGGGTTGGAAGTGGGTGGGAGAGTTCGAG
GCCTTGCGCTTAAGGAGCCCCTTCGCCTCGTGCTTGAGTTGAGGCCTGGCCTGGGCGCTGGGGCCGCCGC
GTGCGAATCTGGTGGCACCTTCGCGCCTGTCTCGCTGCTTTCGATAAGTCTCTAGCCATTTAAAATTTTT
GATGACCTGCTGCGACGCTTTTTTTCTGGCAAGATAGTCTTGTAAATGCGGGCCAAGATCTGCACACTGG
TATTTCGGTTTTTGGGGCCGCGGGCGGCGACGGGGCCCGTGCGTCCCAGCGCACATGTTCGGCGAGGCGG
GGCCTGCGAGCGCGGCCACCGAGAATCGGACGGGGGTAGTCTCAAGCTGGCCGGCCTGCTCTGGTGCCTG
GCCTCGCGCCGCCGTGTATCGCCCCGCCCTGGGCGGCAAGGCTGGCCCGGTCGGCACCAGTTGCGTGAGC
GGAAAGATGGCCGCTTCCCGGCCCTGCTGCAGGGAGCTCAAAATGGAGGACGCGGCGCTCGGGAGAGCGG
GCGGGTGAGTCACCCACACAAAGGAAAAGGGCCTTTCCGTCCTCAGCCGTCGCTTCATGTGACTCCACGG
AGTACCGGGCGCCGTCCAGGCACCTCGATTAGTTCTCGAGCTTTTGGAGTACGTCGTCTTTAGGTTGGGG
GGAGGGGTTTTATGCGATGGAGTTTCCCCACACTGAGTGGGTGGAGACTGAAGTTAGGCCAGCTTGGCAC
TTGATGTAATTCTCCTTGGAATTTGCCCTTTTTGAGTTTGGATCTTGGTTCATTCTCAAGCCTCAGACAG
TGGTTCAAAGTTTTTTTCTTCCATTTCAGGTGTCGTGAGGCTAGCACCGCCACCATGGAACCGGGGTGTG
ACGAGTTCCTGCCGCCACCGGAGTGCCCGGTTTTTGAGCCTAGCTGGGCTGAATTCCAAGACCCGCTTGG
CTACATTGCGAAAATAAGGCCCATAGCAGAGAAGTCTGGCATCTGCAAAATCCGCCCACCCGCGGATTGG
CAGCCTCCTTTTGCAGTAGAAGTTGACAATTTCAGATTTACTCCTCGCGTCCAAAGGCTAAATGAACTGG
AGGCCCAAACTAGAGTGAAATTGAACTATTTGGATCAGATTGCAAAATTCTGGGAAATTCAAGGCTCCTC
TTTAAAGATTCCCAATGTGGAGCGGAAGATCTTGGACCTCTACAGCCTTAGTAAGCAATGTAACACACAC
CCGTTTGACAATGAGGTAAAAGATAAGGAATACAAGCCCCACAGCATCCCCCTTAGACAGTCTGTGCAGC
CTTCAAAGTTCAGCAGCTACAGTCGACGGGCAAAAAGGCTACAGCCTGATCCAGAGCCTACAGAGGAGGA
CATTGAGAAGCATCCAGAGCTAAAGAAGTTACAGATATATGGGCCAGGTCCCAAAATGATGGGCTTGGGC
CTTATGGCTAAGGATAAGGATAAGACTGTGCATAAGAAAGTCACATGCCCCCCAACTGTTACGGTGAAGG
ATGAGCAAAGTGGAGGTGGGAACGTGTCATCAACATTGCTCAAGCAGCACTTGAGCCTAGAGCCCTGCAC
TAAGACAACCATGCAACTTCGAAAGAATCACAGCAGTGCCCAGTTTATTGACTCATATATTTGCCAAGTA
TGCTCCCGTGGGGATGAAGATGATAAGCTTCTTTTCTGTGATGGCTGTGATGACAATTACCACATCTTCT
GCTTGTTACCACCCCTTCCTGAAATCCCCAGAGGCATCTGGAGGTGCCCAAAATGTATCTTGGCGGAGTG
TAAACAGCCTCCTGAAGCTTTTGGATTTGAACAGGCTACCCAGGAGTACAGTTTGCAGAGTTTTGGTGAA
ATGGCTGATTCCTTCAAGTCCGACTACTTCAACATGCCTGTACATATGGTGCCTACAGAACTTGTAGAGA
AGGAATTCTGGAGGCTGGTGAGCAGCATTGAGGAAGACGTGACAGTTGAATATGGAGCTGATATTCATTC
CAAAGAATTTGGCAGTGGCTTTCCTGTCAGCAATAGCAAACAAAACTTATCTCCTGAGGAGAAGGAGTAT
GCGACCAGTGGTTGGAACCTGAATGTGATGCCAGTGCTAGATCAGTCTGTTCTCTGTCACATCAATGCAG
ACATCTCAGGCATGAAGGTGCCCTGGCTGTACGTGGGCATGGTTTTCTCAGCATTTTGTTGGCATATTGA
GGATCACTGGAGTTACTCTATTAACTATCTGCATTGGGGTGAGCCGAAGACCTGGTATGGTGTACCCTCC
CTGGCAGCAGAGCATTTGGAGGAGGTGATGAAGATGCTGACACCTGAGCTGTTTGATAGCCAGCCTGATC
TCCTACACCAGCTTGTCACTCTCATGAATCCCAACACTTTGATGTCCCATGGTGTGCCAGTTGTCCGCAC
AAACCAGTGTGCAGGGGAGTTTGTCATCACTTTTCCTCGTGCTTACCACAGTGGTTTTAACCAAGGCTAC
AATTTTGCTGAAGCTGTCAACTTTTGTACTGCTGACTGGCTACCTGCTGGACGCCAGTGCATTGAACACT
ACCGCCGGCTCCGGCGCTATTGTGTCTTCTCCCACGAGGAGCTCATCTGCAAGATGGCTGCCTTCCCAGA
GACGTTGGATCTCAATCTAGCAGTAGCTGTGCACAAGGAGATGTTCATTATGGTTCAGGAGGAGCGACGT
CTACGAAAGGCCCTTTTGGAGAAGGGCGTCACGGAGGCTGAGCGAGAGGCTTTTGAGCTGCTCCCAGATG
ATGAACGCCAGTGCATCAAGTGCAAGACCACGTGCTTCTTGTCAGCCCTGGCCTGCTACGACTGCCCAGA
TGGCCTTGTATGCCTTTCCCACATCAATGACCTCTGCAAGTGCTCTAGTAGCCGACAGTACCTCCGGTAT
CGGTACACCTTGGATGAGCTCCCCACCATGCTGCATAAACTGAAGATTCGGGCTGAGTCTTTTGACACCT
GGGCCAACAAAGTGCGAGTGGCCTTGGAGGTGGAGGATGGCCGTAAACGCAGCTTTGAAGAGCTAAGGGC
ACTGGAGTCTGAGGCTCGTGAGAGGAGGTTTCCTAATAGTGAGCTGCTTCAGCGACTGAAGAACTGCCTG
AGTGAGGTGGAGGCTTGTATTGCTCAAGTCCTGGGGCTGGTCAGTGGTCAGGTGGCCAGGATGGACACTC
CACAGCTGACCTTGACTGAACTCCGGGTCCTTCTTGAGCAGATGGGCAGCCTGCCCTGTGCCATGCATCA
GATTGGGGATGTCAAGGATGTCCTGGAACAGGTGGAGGCCTATCAAGCTGAGGCTCGTGAGGCTCTGGCC
ACACTGCCCTCTAGTCCAGGGCTATTGCGGTCCCTGTTGGAGAGGGGGCAGCAGCTGGGTGTAGAGGTGC
CTGAAGCCCATCAGCTTCAGCAGCAGGTGGAGCAGGCGCAATGGCTAGATGAAGTGAAGCAGGCCCTGGC
CCCTTCTGCTCACAGGGGCTCTCTGGTCATCATGCAGGGGCTTTTGGTTATGGGTGCCAAGATAGCCTCC
AGCCCTTCTGTGGACAAGGCCCGGGCTGAGCTGCAAGAACTACTGACCATTGCAGAGCGCTGGGAAGAAA
AGGCTCATTTCTGCCTGGAGGCCAGGCAGAAGCATCCACCAGCCACATTGGAAGCCATAATTCGTGAGAC
AGAAAACATCCCTGTTCACCTGCCTAACATCCAGGCTCTCAAAGAAGCTCTGACTAAGGCACAAGCTTGG
ATTGCTGATGTGGATGAGATCCAAAATGGTGACCACTACCCCTGTCTAGATGACTTGGAGGGCCTGGTGG
CTGTGGGCCGGGACCTGCCTGTGGGGCTGGAAGAGCTGAGACAGCTAGAGCTGCAGGTATTGACAGCACA
TTCCTGGAGAGAGAAGGCCTCCAAGACCTTTCTCAAGAAGAATTCTTGCTACACACTGCTTGAGGTGCTT
TGCCCGTGTGCAGACGCTGGCTCAGACAGCACCAAGCGTAGCCGGTGGATGGAGAAGGCGCTGGGGTTGT
ACCAGTGTGACACAGAGCTGCTGGGGCTGTCTGCACAGGACCTCAGAGACCCAGGCTCTGTGATTGTGGC
CTTCAAGGAAGGGGAACAGAAGGAGAAGGAGGGTATCCTGCAGCTGCGTCGCACCAACTCAGCCAAGCCC
AGTCCACTGGCACCATCCCTCATGGCCTCTTCTCCGACTTCTATCTGTGTGTGTGGGCAGGTGCCAGCTG
GGGTGGGAGTTCTGCAGTGTGACCTGTGTCAGGACTGGTTCCATGGGCAGTGTGTGTCAGTGCCCCATCT
CCTCACCTCTCCAAAGCCCAGTCTCACTTCATCTCCACTGCTAGCCTGGTGGGAATGGGACACAAAATTC
CTGTGTCCACTGTGTATGCGCTCACGACGGCCACGCCTAGAGACAATCCTAGCCTTGCTGGTTGCCCTGC
AGAGGCTGCCCGTGCGGCTGCCTGAGGGTGAGGCCCTTCAGTGTCTCACAGAGAGGGCCATTGGCTGGCA
AGACCGTGCCAGAAAGGCTCTGGCCTCTGAAGATGTGACTGCTCTGTTGCGACAGCTGGCTGAGCTTCGC
CAACAGCTACAGGCCAAACCCAGACCAGAGGAGGCCTCAGTCTACACTTCAGCCACTGCCTGTGACCCTA
TCAGAGAAGGCAGTGGCAACAATATTTCTAAGGTCCAAGGGCTGCTGGAGAATGGAGACAGTGTGACCAG
TCCTGAGAACATGGCTCCAGGAAAGGGCTCTGACCTGGAGCTACTGTCCTCACTGTTGCCGCAGTTGACT
GGCCCTGTGTTGGAGCTGCCTGAGGCAATCCGGGCTCCCCTGGAGGAGCTCATGATGGAAGGGGACCTGC
TTGAGGTGACCCTGGATGAGAACCACAGCATCTGGCAGCTGCTGCAGGCTGGACAGCCTCCAGACCTGGA
CAGAATTCGCACACTTCTGGAGCTGGAAAAATTTGAACATCAAGGGAGTCGGACAAGGAGCCGGGCTCTG
GAGAGGCGACGGCGGCGGCAGAAGGTGGATCAGGGTAGAAACGTTGAGAATCTTGTTCAACAGGAGCTTC
AGTCAAAAAGGGCTCGGAGCTCAGGGATTATGTCTCAGGTGGGCCGAGAAGAAGAACATTATCAGGAGAA
AGCAGACCGTGAAAATATGTTCCTGACACCTTCCACAGACCACAGCCCTTTCTTGAAAGGAAACCAAAAT
AGCTTACAACACAAGGATTCAGGCTCTTCAGCTGCTTGTCCTTCTTTAATGCCTTTGCTACAACTCTCCT
ACTCTGATGAGCAACAGTTGTAGTAATGAACTAGTCCGTAACTTGAAAGTATTTCGATTTCTTGGCTTTA
TATATCTTGTGGAAAGGACGAATGTCGATTGTTCATAACAGATCGACGCGTTAAGTCGACAATCAACCTC
TGGATTACAAAATTTGTGAAAGATTGACTGGTATTCTTAACTATGTTGCTCCTTTTACGCTATGTGGATA
CGCTGCTTTAATGCCTTTGTATCATGCTATTGCTTCCCGTATGGCTTTCATTTTCTCCTCCTTGTATAAA
TCCTGGTTGCTGTCTCTTTATGAGGAGTTGTGGCCCGTTGTCAGGCAACGTGGCGTGGTGTGCACTGTGT
TTGCTGACGCAACCCCCACTGGTTGGGGCATTGCCACCACCTGTCAGCTCCTTTCCGGGACTTTCGCTTT
CCCCCTCCCTATTGCCACGGCGGAACTCATCGCCGCCTGCCTTGCCCGCTGCTGGACAGGGGCTCGGCTG
TTGGGCACTGACAATTCCGTGGTGTTGTCGGGGAAATCATCGTCCTTTCCTTGGCTGCTCGCCTGTGTTG
CCACCTGGATTCTGCGCGGGACGTCCTTCTGCTACGTCCCTTCGGCCCTCAATCCAGCGGACCTTCCTTC
CCGCGGCCTGCTGCCGGCTCTGCGGCCTCTTCCGCGTCTTCGCCTTCGCCCTCAGACGAGTCGGATCTCC
CTTTGGGCCGCCTCCCCGCGTCGACTTTAAGACCAATGACTTACAAGGCAGCTGTAGATCTTAGCCACTT
TTTAAAAGAAAAGGGGGGACTGGAAGGGCTAATTCACTCCCAACGAAGACAAGATCTGCTTTTTGCTTGT
ACTGGGTCTCTCTGGTTAGACCAGATCTGAGCCTGGGAGCTCTCTGGCTAACTAGGGAACCCACTGCTTA
AGCCTCAATAAAGCTTGCCTTGAGTGCTTCAAGTAGTGTGTGCCCGTCTGTTGTGTGACTCTGGTAACTA
GAGATCCCTCAGACCCTTTTAGTCAGTGTGGAAAATCTCTAGCAGTACGTATAGTAGTTCATGTCATCTT
ATTATTCAGTATTTATAACTTGCAAAGAAATGAATATCAGAGAGTGAGAGGAACTTGTTTATTGCAGCTT
ATAATGGTTACAAATAAAGCAATAGCATCACAAATTTCACAAATAAAGCATTTTTTTCACTGCATTCTAG
TTGTGGTTTGTCCAAACTCATCAATGTATCTTATCATGTCTGGCTCTAGCTATCCCGCCCCTAACTCCGC
CCATCCCGCCCCTAACTCCGCCCAGTTCCGCCCATTCTCCGCCCCATGGCTGACTAATTTTTTTTATTTA
TGCAGAGGCCGAGGCCGCCTCGGCCTCTGAGCTATTCCAGAAGTAGTGAGGAGGCTTTTTTGGAGGCCTA
GGGACGTACCCAATTCGCCCTATAGTGAGTCGTATTACGCGCGCTCACTGGCCGTCGTTTTACAACGTCG
TGACTGGGAAAACCCTGGCGTTACCCAACTTAATCGCCTTGCAGCACATCCCCCTTTCGCCAGCTGGCGT
AATAGCGAAGAGGCCCGCACCGATCGCCCTTCCCAACAGTTGCGCAGCCTGAATGGCGAATGGG
[124 nt withheld, positions 10145-10268]
C
[91 nt withheld, positions 10270-10360]
A
[49 nt withheld, positions 10362-10410]
CCTTTGACGTTGGAGTCCACGTTCTTT
[37 nt withheld, positions 10438-10474]
ACCCTATCTCGGTCTATTCTTTTGATTTATAAGGGATTTTGCCGATTTCGGCCTATTGGTTAAAAAATGA
GCTGATTTAACAAAAATTTAACGCGAATTTTAACAAAATATTAACGCTTACAATTTAGGTGGCACTTTTC
GGGGAAATGTGCGCGGAACCCCTATTTGTTTATTTTTCTAAATACATTCAAATATGTATCCGCTCATGAG
ACAATAACCCTGATAAATGCTTCAATAATATTGAAAAAGGAAGAGTATGAGTATTCAACATTTCCGTGTC
GCCCTTATTCCCTTTTTTGCGGCATTTTGCCTTCCTGTTTTTGCTCACCCAGAAACGCTGGTGAAAGTAA
AAGATGCTGAAGATCAGTTGGGTGCACGAGTGGGTTACATCGAACTGGATCTCAACAGCGGTAAGATCCT
TGAGAGTTTTCGCCCCGAAGAACGTTTTCCAATGATGAGCACTTTTAAAGTTCTGCTATGTGGCGCGGTA
TTATCCCGTATTGACGCCGGGCAAGAGCAACTCGGTCGCCGCATACACTATTCTCAGAATGACTTGGTTG
AGTACTCACCAGTCACAGAAAAGCATCTTACGGATGGCATGACAGTAAGAGAATTATGCAGTGCTGCCAT
AACCATGAGTGATAACACTGCGGCCAACTTACTTCTGACAACGATCGGAGGACCGAAGGAGCTAACCGCT
TTTTTGCACAACATGGGGGATCATGTAACTCGCCTTGATCGTTGGGAACCGGAGCTGAATGAAGCCATAC
CAAACGACGAGCGTGACACCACGATGCCTGTAGCAATGGCAACAACGTTGCGCAAACTATTAACTGGCGA
ACTACTTACTCTAGCTTCCCGGCAACAATTAATAGACTGGATGGAGGCGGATAAAGTTGCAGGACCACTT
CTGCGCTCGGCCCTTCCGGCTGGCTGGTTTATTGCTGATAAATCTGGAGCCGGTGAGCGTGGGTCTCGCG
GTATCATTGCAGCACTGGGGCCAGATGGTAAGCCCTCCCGTATCGTAGTTATCTACACGACGGGGAGTCA
GGCAACTATGGATGAACGAAATAGACAGATCGCTGAGATAGGTGCCTCACTGATTAAGCATTGGTAACTG
TCAGACCAAGTTTACTCATATATACTTTAGATTGATTTAAAACTTCATTTTTAATTTAAAAGGATCTAGG
TGAAGATCCTTTTTGATAATCTCATGACCAAAATCCCTTAACGTGAGTTTTCGTTCCACTGAGCGTCAGA
CCCCGTAGAAAAGATCAAAGGATCTTCTTGAGATCCTTTTTTTCTGCGCGTAATCTGCTGCTTGCAAACA
AAAAAACCACCGCTACCAGCGGTGGTTTGTTTGCCGGATCAAGAGCTACCAACTCTTTTTCCGAAGGTAA
CTGGCTTCAGCAGAGCGCAGATACCAAATACTGTTCTTCTAGTGTAGCCGTAGTTAGGCCACCACTTCAA
GAACTCTGTAGCACCGCCTACATACCTCGCTCTGCTAATCCTGTTACCAGTGGCTGCTGCCAGTGGCGAT
AAGTCGTGTCTTACCGGGTTGGACTCAAGACGATAGTTACCGGATAAGGCGCAGCGGTCGGGCTGAACGG
GGGGTTCGTGCACACAGCCCAGCTTGGAGCGAACGACCTACACCGAACTGAGATACCTACAGCGTGAGCT
ATGAGAAAGCGCCACGCTTCCCGAAGGGAGAAAGGCGGACAGGTATCCGGTAAGCGGCAGGGTCGGAACA
GGAGAGCGCACGAGGGAGCTTCCAGGGGGAAACGCCTGGTATCTTTATAGTCCTGTCGGGTTTCGCCACC
TCTGACTTGAGCGTCGATTTTTGTGATGCTCGTCAGGGGGGCGGAGCCTATGGAAAAACGCCAGCAACGC
GGCCTTTTTACGGTTCCTGGCCTTTTGCTGGCCTTTTGCTCACATGTTCTTTCCTGCGTTATCCCCTGAT
TCTGTGGATAACCGTATTACCGCCTTTGAGTGAGCTGATACCGCTCGCCGCAGCCGAACGACCGAGCGCA
GCGAGTCAGTGAGCGAGGAAGCGGAAGAGCGCCCAATACGCAAACCGCCTCTCCCCGCGCGTTGGCCGAT
TCATTAATGCAGCTGGCACGACAGGTTTCCCGACTGGAAAGCGGGCAGTGAGCGCAACGCAATTAATGTG
AGTTAGCTCACTCATTAGGCACCCCAGGCTTTACACTTTATGCTTCCGGCTCGTATGTTGTGTGGAATTG
TGAGCGGATAACAATTTCACACAGGAAACAGCTATGACCATGATTACGCCAAGCGCGCAATTAACCCTCA
CTAAAGGGAACAAAAGCTGGAGCTGCAAGC
Features (pLannotate 1.2.2; 31 found; start..end, strand, type, name):
      5..231     +  promoter       RSV promoter: Rous sarcoma virus enhancer/promoter
    232..412     +  LTR            5' LTR (truncated): truncated 5' long terminal repeat (LTR) from HIV-1
    459..584     +  misc_feature   HIV-1 Ψ: packaging signal of human immunodeficiency virus type 1
    568..931     +  CDS            HIV-1 gag (fragment): gag protein from human immunodeficiency virus 1; gag
   1077..1310    +  misc_feature   RRE: The Rev response element (RRE) of HIV-1 allows for Rev-dependent mRNA export from the nucleus to the cytoplasm.
   1687..1713    +  CDS            Rev (fragment): human immunodeficiency virus 1 (HIV-1) Rev protein; rev; enhances nuclear export of unspliced and incompletely spliced viral mRNAs
   1720..1743    +  promoter       SV40 promoter (fragment): SV40 early promoter
   1744..1815    +  promoter       SV40 promoter (fragment): SV40 enhancer and early promoter
   1839..1974    +  rep_origin     SV40 ori: SV40 origin of replication
   2020..2616    +  CDS            PuroR (fragment): puromycin N-acetyltransferase; pac from Streptomyces; confers resistance to puromycin
   2665..2782    +  misc_feature   cPPT/CTS: central polypurine tract and central termination sequence of HIV-1
   2847..2913    +  CDS            small t antigen (fragment): SV40 (simian virus 40) small t antigen
   2920..4098    +  promoter       EF-1α promoter: strong constitutive promoter for human elongation factor EF-1α
   4115..8560    +  CDS            KDM5D: KDM5D_HUMAN - Also known as HY, HYA, JARID1D, KIAA0234, SMCY. Experimental evidence at protein level: Swiss-Prot protein existence level 1. Histone demethylase that specifically demethylates 'Lys-4' of histone H3, thereby playing a central role in histone code. Does not demethylate histone H3 'Lys-9', H3 'Lys-27', H3 'Lys-36', H3 'Lys-79' or H4 'Lys-20'. Demethylates trimethylated and dimethylated but not monomethylated H3 'Lys-4'. May play a role in spermatogenesis. Involved in transcriptional repression of diverse metastasis-associated genes; in this function seems to cooperate with ZMYND8.
   8576..8629    +  promoter       U6 promoter (fragment): RNA polymerase III promoter for human U6 snRNA
   8671..9259    +  misc_feature   WPRE: woodchuck hepatitis virus posttranscriptional regulatory element
   9310..9329    +  misc_feature   cPPT/CTS (fragment): central polypurine tract and central termination sequence of HIV-1
   9331..9564    +  LTR            3' LTR (ΔU3): self-inactivating 3' long terminal repeat (LTR) from HIV-1
   9642..9763    +  polyA_signal   SV40 poly(A) signal: SV40 polyadenylation signal
   9803..9938    +  rep_origin     SV40 ori: SV40 origin of replication
   9959..9977    -  promoter       T7 promoter: promoter for bacteriophage T7 RNA polymerase
   9985..10140   +  CDS            lacZα (fragment): LacZα fragment of β-galactosidase; lacZ fragment
  10145..10573   +  rep_origin     f1 ori (sequence partly withheld): f1 bacteriophage origin of replication; arrow indicates direction of (+) strand synthesis
  10626..10730   +  promoter       AmpR promoter: bla
  10731..11591   +  CDS            AmpR: β-lactamase; bla; confers resistance to ampicillin, carbenicillin, and related antibiotics
  11762..12350   +  rep_origin     ori: high-copy-number ColE1/pMB1/pBR322/pUC origin of replication
  12533..12625   +  CDS            lacI (fragment): lac repressor; lacI; The lac repressor binds to the lac operator to inhibit transcription in E. coli. This inhibition can be relieved by adding lactose or isopropyl-β-D-thiogalactopyranoside (IPTG).
  12638..12659   +  protein_bind   CAP binding site: CAP binding activates transcription in the presence of cAMP. E. coli catabolite activator protein
  12674..12704   +  promoter       lac promoter: promoter for the E. coli lac operon
  12708..12730   +  protein_bind   lac operator (fragment): The lac repressor binds to the lac operator to inhibit transcription in E. coli. This inhibition can be relieved by adding lactose or isopropyl-β-D-thiogalactopyranoside (IPTG). lac repressor encoded by lacI
  12773..12791   +  promoter       T3 promoter: promoter for bacteriophage T3 RNA polymerase
