[The description below was written by a language model from this plasmid's Addgene catalogue record and pLannotate feature annotations shown in this document.]
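Description:
TFORF2769 is a lentiviral mammalian expression plasmid built on the pLX_TRC317 backbone and belongs to a barcoded library of human transcription factor open reading frames. It carries human KDM5D (also called JARID1D, SMCY or HY), a Y-linked histone demethylase that removes di- and trimethyl marks from histone H3 lysine 4. The synthesized ORF is placed directly downstream of the strong constitutive EF-1α promoter. The sequenced plasmid is about 12.8 kb, which agrees with the stated backbone and insert sizes. In bacteria it is maintained through a high-copy ColE1/pUC origin and ampicillin resistance (β-lactamase), and an f1 origin is also present. The depositor warns that recombination can occur.

The viral portion has a third-generation, self-inactivating layout. An RSV promoter fused to a truncated HIV-1 5' LTR drives genomic RNA production in packaging cells. It is followed by the Ψ packaging signal with a gag fragment, the RRE for Rev-dependent nuclear export, and a cPPT/CTS. The cassette ends with a ΔU3 3' LTR and an SV40 polyadenylation signal. Upstream of the EF-1α cassette, an SV40 promoter/origin segment precedes a puromycin N-acetyltransferase gene, which allows selection of transduced cells. A WPRE downstream of the ORF enhances transcript expression.

The catalogue entry describes a unique 24-bp barcode linked to each ORF, but the feature table does not annotate it as a separate element. A short annotated U6 promoter fragment lies between the ORF and the WPRE, and the record does not explain its role. The construct is intended for overexpressing KDM5D, alone or in pooled screens where barcodes identify which factor each cell received, as in studies of directed differentiation.
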