Addgene plasmid #143612: TFORF2769
Purpose: Lentiviral vector for overexpressing transcription factor ORFs with unique 24-bp barcodes. Barcodes facilitate identification of transcription factors in pooled screens.
Depositing lab: Feng Zhang. Depositing organization: Broad Institute. Publication: A transcription factor atlas of directed differentiation. Joung J, Ma S, Tay T, Geiger-Schuller KR, Kirchgatterer PC, Verdine VK, Guo B, Arias-Garcia MA, Allen WE, Singh A, Kuksenko O, Abudayyeh OO, Gootenberg JS, Fu Z, Macrae RK, Buenrostro JD, Regev A, Zhang F. Cell. 2023 Jan 5;186(1):209-229.e26. doi: 10.1016/j.cell.2022.11.026. PubMed 36608654.
Backbone
  Vector backbone: pLX_TRC317
  Backbone manufacturer: Broad Institute Genetic Perturbation Platform
  Backbone size w/o insert (bp): 8264
  Vector type: Mammalian Expression, Lentiviral
  Selectable markers: Puromycin
Growth in bacteria
  Bacterial resistance: Ampicillin, 100 μg/mL
  Growth temperature: 37°C
  Growth strain: NEB Stable
  Copy number: High Copy
Gene/Insert
  Gene/Insert name: KDM5D
  Species: H. sapiens (human)
  Insert size (bp): 4550
  Entrez Gene: KDM5D (a.k.a. HY, HYA, JARID1D, SMCY)
  Promoter: EF1a
  Cloning method: Unknown
  Sequencing primers: 5′ GGGTGGAGACTGAAGTTAGGCCAG; 3′ CACATAGCGTAAAAGGAGCAACATAG
Terms and licenses: Academic/Nonprofit Terms; Industry Terms: Not Available to Industry
Depositor comments: NM_001146706,ENST00000382806 . The transcription factor ORF portion of this plasmid was synthesized by Genewiz. Please test multiple small colonies in case of plasmid recombination. To make this collection available in a timely manner, a portion of this collection was not fully sequenced by Addgene. If an Addgene verified full plasmid sequence is not available, please contact us prior to placing an order to request the full sequence.
How to cite: TFORF2769 was a gift from Feng Zhang (Addgene plasmid # 143612 ; http://n2t.net/addgene:143612 ; RRID:Addgene_143612)
