>Addgene plasmid #143612 | TFORF2769 | depositor partial sequence | sequence record 282966 | Insert
ACCGCCACCATGGAACCGGGGTGTGACGAGTTCCTGCCGCCACCGGAGTGCCCGGTTTTTGAGCCTAGCT
GGGCTGAATTCCAAGACCCGCTTGGCTACATTGCGAAAATAAGGCCCATAGCAGAGAAGTCTGGCATCTG
CAAAATCCGCCCACCCGCGGATTGGCAGCCTCCTTTTGCAGTAGAAGTTGACAATTTCAGATTTACTCCT
CGCGTCCAAAGGCTAAATGAACTGGAGGCCCAAACTAGAGTGAAATTGAACTATTTGGATCAGATTGCAA
AATTCTGGGAAATTCAAGGCTCCTCTTTAAAGATTCCCAATGTGGAGCGGAAGATCTTGGACCTCTACAG
CCTTAGTAAGCAATGTAACACACACCCGTTTGACAATGAGGTAAAAGATAAGGAATACAAGCCCCACAGC
ATCCCCCTTAGACAGTCTGTGCAGCCTTCAAAGTTCAGCAGCTACAGTCGACGGGCAAAAAGGCTACAGC
CTGATCCAGAGCCTACAGAGGAGGACATTGAGAAGCATCCAGAGCTAAAGAAGTTACAGATATATGGGCC
AGGTCCCAAAATGATGGGCTTGGGCCTTATGGCTAAGGATAAGGATAAGACTGTGCATAAGAAAGTCACA
TGCCCCCCAACTGTTACGGTGAAGGATGAGCAAAGTGGAGGTGGGAACGTGTCATCAACATTGCTCAAGC
AGCACTTGAGCCTAGAGCCCTGCACTAAGACAACCATGCAACTTCGAAAGAATCACAGCAGTGCCCAGTT
TATTGACTCATATATTTGCCAAGTATGCTCCCGTGGGGATGAAGATGATAAGCTTCTTTTCTGTGATGGC
TGTGATGACAATTACCACATCTTCTGCTTGTTACCACCCCTTCCTGAAATCCCCAGAGGCATCTGGAGGT
GCCCAAAATGTATCTTGGCGGAGTGTAAACAGCCTCCTGAAGCTTTTGGATTTGAACAGGCTACCCAGGA
GTACAGTTTGCAGAGTTTTGGTGAAATGGCTGATTCCTTCAAGTCCGACTACTTCAACATGCCTGTACAT
ATGGTGCCTACAGAACTTGTAGAGAAGGAATTCTGGAGGCTGGTGAGCAGCATTGAGGAAGACGTGACAG
TTGAATATGGAGCTGATATTCATTCCAAAGAATTTGGCAGTGGCTTTCCTGTCAGCAATAGCAAACAAAA
CTTATCTCCTGAGGAGAAGGAGTATGCGACCAGTGGTTGGAACCTGAATGTGATGCCAGTGCTAGATCAG
TCTGTTCTCTGTCACATCAATGCAGACATCTCAGGCATGAAGGTGCCCTGGCTGTACGTGGGCATGGTTT
TCTCAGCATTTTGTTGGCATATTGAGGATCACTGGAGTTACTCTATTAACTATCTGCATTGGGGTGAGCC
GAAGACCTGGTATGGTGTACCCTCCCTGGCAGCAGAGCATTTGGAGGAGGTGATGAAGATGCTGACACCT
GAGCTGTTTGATAGCCAGCCTGATCTCCTACACCAGCTTGTCACTCTCATGAATCCCAACACTTTGATGT
CCCATGGTGTGCCAGTTGTCCGCACAAACCAGTGTGCAGGGGAGTTTGTCATCACTTTTCCTCGTGCTTA
CCACAGTGGTTTTAACCAAGGCTACAATTTTGCTGAAGCTGTCAACTTTTGTACTGCTGACTGGCTACCT
GCTGGACGCCAGTGCATTGAACACTACCGCCGGCTCCGGCGCTATTGTGTCTTCTCCCACGAGGAGCTCA
TCTGCAAGATGGCTGCCTTCCCAGAGACGTTGGATCTCAATCTAGCAGTAGCTGTGCACAAGGAGATGTT
CATTATGGTTCAGGAGGAGCGACGTCTACGAAAGGCCCTTTTGGAGAAGGGCGTCACGGAGGCTGAGCGA
GAGGCTTTTGAGCTGCTCCCAGATGATGAACGCCAGTGCATCAAGTGCAAGACCACGTGCTTCTTGTCAG
CCCTGGCCTGCTACGACTGCCCAGATGGCCTTGTATGCCTTTCCCACATCAATGACCTCTGCAAGTGCTC
TAGTAGCCGACAGTACCTCCGGTATCGGTACACCTTGGATGAGCTCCCCACCATGCTGCATAAACTGAAG
ATTCGGGCTGAGTCTTTTGACACCTGGGCCAACAAAGTGCGAGTGGCCTTGGAGGTGGAGGATGGCCGTA
AACGCAGCTTTGAAGAGCTAAGGGCACTGGAGTCTGAGGCTCGTGAGAGGAGGTTTCCTAATAGTGAGCT
GCTTCAGCGACTGAAGAACTGCCTGAGTGAGGTGGAGGCTTGTATTGCTCAAGTCCTGGGGCTGGTCAGT
GGTCAGGTGGCCAGGATGGACACTCCACAGCTGACCTTGACTGAACTCCGGGTCCTTCTTGAGCAGATGG
GCAGCCTGCCCTGTGCCATGCATCAGATTGGGGATGTCAAGGATGTCCTGGAACAGGTGGAGGCCTATCA
AGCTGAGGCTCGTGAGGCTCTGGCCACACTGCCCTCTAGTCCAGGGCTATTGCGGTCCCTGTTGGAGAGG
GGGCAGCAGCTGGGTGTAGAGGTGCCTGAAGCCCATCAGCTTCAGCAGCAGGTGGAGCAGGCGCAATGGC
TAGATGAAGTGAAGCAGGCCCTGGCCCCTTCTGCTCACAGGGGCTCTCTGGTCATCATGCAGGGGCTTTT
GGTTATGGGTGCCAAGATAGCCTCCAGCCCTTCTGTGGACAAGGCCCGGGCTGAGCTGCAAGAACTACTG
ACCATTGCAGAGCGCTGGGAAGAAAAGGCTCATTTCTGCCTGGAGGCCAGGCAGAAGCATCCACCAGCCA
CATTGGAAGCCATAATTCGTGAGACAGAAAACATCCCTGTTCACCTGCCTAACATCCAGGCTCTCAAAGA
AGCTCTGACTAAGGCACAAGCTTGGATTGCTGATGTGGATGAGATCCAAAATGGTGACCACTACCCCTGT
CTAGATGACTTGGAGGGCCTGGTGGCTGTGGGCCGGGACCTGCCTGTGGGGCTGGAAGAGCTGAGACAGC
TAGAGCTGCAGGTATTGACAGCACATTCCTGGAGAGAGAAGGCCTCCAAGACCTTTCTCAAGAAGAATTC
TTGCTACACACTGCTTGAGGTGCTTTGCCCGTGTGCAGACGCTGGCTCAGACAGCACCAAGCGTAGCCGG
TGGATGGAGAAGGCGCTGGGGTTGTACCAGTGTGACACAGAGCTGCTGGGGCTGTCTGCACAGGACCTCA
GAGACCCAGGCTCTGTGATTGTGGCCTTCAAGGAAGGGGAACAGAAGGAGAAGGAGGGTATCCTGCAGCT
GCGTCGCACCAACTCAGCCAAGCCCAGTCCACTGGCACCATCCCTCATGGCCTCTTCTCCGACTTCTATC
TGTGTGTGTGGGCAGGTGCCAGCTGGGGTGGGAGTTCTGCAGTGTGACCTGTGTCAGGACTGGTTCCATG
GGCAGTGTGTGTCAGTGCCCCATCTCCTCACCTCTCCAAAGCCCAGTCTCACTTCATCTCCACTGCTAGC
CTGGTGGGAATGGGACACAAAATTCCTGTGTCCACTGTGTATGCGCTCACGACGGCCACGCCTAGAGACA
ATCCTAGCCTTGCTGGTTGCCCTGCAGAGGCTGCCCGTGCGGCTGCCTGAGGGTGAGGCCCTTCAGTGTC
TCACAGAGAGGGCCATTGGCTGGCAAGACCGTGCCAGAAAGGCTCTGGCCTCTGAAGATGTGACTGCTCT
GTTGCGACAGCTGGCTGAGCTTCGCCAACAGCTACAGGCCAAACCCAGACCAGAGGAGGCCTCAGTCTAC
ACTTCAGCCACTGCCTGTGACCCTATCAGAGAAGGCAGTGGCAACAATATTTCTAAGGTCCAAGGGCTGC
TGGAGAATGGAGACAGTGTGACCAGTCCTGAGAACATGGCTCCAGGAAAGGGCTCTGACCTGGAGCTACT
GTCCTCACTGTTGCCGCAGTTGACTGGCCCTGTGTTGGAGCTGCCTGAGGCAATCCGGGCTCCCCTGGAG
GAGCTCATGATGGAAGGGGACCTGCTTGAGGTGACCCTGGATGAGAACCACAGCATCTGGCAGCTGCTGC
AGGCTGGACAGCCTCCAGACCTGGACAGAATTCGCACACTTCTGGAGCTGGAAAAATTTGAACATCAAGG
GAGTCGGACAAGGAGCCGGGCTCTGGAGAGGCGACGGCGGCGGCAGAAGGTGGATCAGGGTAGAAACGTT
GAGAATCTTGTTCAACAGGAGCTTCAGTCAAAAAGGGCTCGGAGCTCAGGGATTATGTCTCAGGTGGGCC
GAGAAGAAGAACATTATCAGGAGAAAGCAGACCGTGAAAATATGTTCCTGACACCTTCCACAGACCACAG
CCCTTTCTTGAAAGGAAACCAAAATAGCTTACAACACAAGGATTCAGGCTCTTCAGCTGCTTGTCCTTCT
TTAATGCCTTTGCTACAACTCTCCTACTCTGATGAGCAACAGTTGTAGTAATGAACTAGTCCGTAACTTG
AAAGTATTTCGATTTCTTGGCTTTATATATCTTGTGGAAAGGACGAATGTCGATTGTTCATAACAGATCG
