>Addgene plasmid #143612 | TFORF2769 | depositor partial sequence | sequence record 282967 | Barcode
ATGTCGATTGTTCATAACAGATCG
